Addgene plasmid #168685: pDONR223 HCoV-NL63 M_stop
Purpose: Gateway-compatible Entry vector
Depositing lab: Fritz Roth. Depositing organization: Sinai Health System. Publication: A resource of human coronavirus protein-coding sequences in a flexible, multipurpose Gateway Entry clone collection. Weller B, Lin CW, Pogoutse O, Sauer M, Marin-de la Rosa N, Strobel A, Young V, Knapp JJ, Rayhan A, Falter C, Kim DK, Roth FP, Falter-Braun P. G3 (Bethesda). 2023 Jul 5;13(7):jkad105. doi: 10.1093/g3journal/jkad105. PubMed 37267226.
Backbone
  Vector backbone: pDONR223
  Backbone manufacturer: Rual et al, Genome Res. 14:2128-2135, 2004.
  Backbone size w/o insert (bp): 5005
  Vector type: Other
Growth in bacteria
  Bacterial resistance: Spectinomycin, 50 μg/mL
  Growth temperature: 37°C
  Growth strain: DH5alpha
  Copy number: Unknown
Gene/Insert
  Gene/Insert name: M
  Species: Other
  Insert size (bp): 681
  Entrez Gene: HCNV63gp5 (a.k.a. HCNV63gp5)
  Cloning method: Gateway Cloning
  Sequencing primers: 5′ m13-For; 3′ m13-Rev
Resource information
  A portion of this plasmid was derived from a plasmid made by: Falter-Braun Lab
Terms and licenses: Academic/Nonprofit Terms; Industry Terms
How to cite: pDONR223 HCoV-NL63 M_stop was a gift from Fritz Roth (Addgene plasmid # 168685 ; http://n2t.net/addgene:168685 ; RRID:Addgene_168685)
