[The description below was written by a language model from this plasmid's Addgene catalogue record.]
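Description:
pDONR223 HCoV-NL63 M_stop is a Gateway-compatible Entry clone built on the pDONR223 donor backbone (about 5 kb without insert) and propagated in standard E. coli cloning strains under spectinomycin selection. The record gives no copy number, and no feature table is provided, so the origin of replication and other backbone elements are not itemised. It is a bacterial shuttle or storage clone rather than an expression vector. The record lists no promoter driving the insert, which is consistent with how Entry clones are normally used.

The insert is a 681 bp open reading frame encoding the M protein of human coronavirus NL63, which is the membrane protein in coronavirus nomenclature. It was introduced by Gateway recombination cloning and can be sequence-verified from flanking M13 forward and reverse primer sites. In an Entry clone of this type, the coding sequence is typically flanked by attL recombination sites, which allow an LR reaction to move it in a defined orientation and reading frame into any compatible Destination vector. The Destination vector then supplies the promoter, tags and host-specific elements. The "_stop" suffix suggests that the ORF keeps a stop codon, which would suit native C-terminus or N-terminally tagged expression rather than C-terminal fusions, although the record does not state this explicitly.

The plasmid belongs to a collection of human coronavirus protein-coding sequences assembled as a flexible, multipurpose Gateway resource. It is intended as a starting point for transferring viral ORFs into expression, interaction-mapping or other functional assay vectors.
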