>Addgene plasmid #168685 | pDONR223 HCoV-NL63 M_stop | depositor partial sequence | sequence record 326894 | Inserted CDS with Stop codon
ATGTCTAATAGTAGTGTGCCTCTTTTAGAGGTTTATGTCCATTTACGTAACTGGAACTTTAGTTGGAATT
TAATTCTAACGCTTTTTATAGTTGTGTTGCAGTATGGGCATTATAAGTATAGCAGACTTCTTTATGGTTT
AAAGATGTCTGTTTTATGGTGTTTATGGCCACTTGTTCTAGCTTTGTCTATTTTTGACTGTTTTGTCAAT
TTTAATGTGGACTGGGTCTTTTTTGGTTTTAGTATTCTTATGTCTATTATTACACTTTGTTTATGGGTTA
TGTATTTTGTTAATAGTTTCAGACTTTGGCGCCGTGTTAAAACTTTTTGGGCTTTTAATCCTGAAACTAA
TGCAATCATCTCTCTCCAGGTTTACGGACATAATTATTACTTACCGGTGATGGCTGCACCTACAGGTGTT
ACATTAACACTTCTTAGTGGTGTACTTCTTGTTGATGGCCATAAGATTGCTACTCGTGTTCAAGTGGGTC
AGTTGCCTAAATATGTAATAGTTGCTACGCCTAGTACCACAATTGTTTGTGACCGTGTTGGTCGCTCTGT
TAATGAAACAAGCCAGACTGGTTGGGCATTCTACGTCCGTGCTAAACATGGTGATTTTTCTGGTGTTGCC
TCTCAGGAGGGTGTTTTGTCAGAAAGAGAGAAGTTGCTTCATTTAATCTAA
